Addgene plasmid #190431: Atg32 [200-341] 1B
Purpose: Recombinant expression plasmid of S. cerevisiae Atg32 amino acids 200 - 341 in E. coli.
Depositing lab: Michael Ragusa. Depositing organization: Dartmouth College and Medical School. Publication: A pseudo-receiver domain in Atg32 is required for mitophagy. Xia X, Katzenell S, Reinhart EF, Bauer KM, Pellegrini M, Ragusa MJ. Autophagy. 2018;14(9):1620-1628. doi: 10.1080/15548627.2018.1472838. Epub 2018 Aug 1. PubMed 29909755.
Backbone
  Vector backbone: pET His6 TEV LIC cloning vector (1B)
  Total vector size (bp): 5775
  Vector type: Bacterial Expression
Growth in bacteria
  Bacterial resistance: Kanamycin, 50 μg/mL
  Growth temperature: 37°C
  Growth strain: DH5alpha
  Copy number: Low Copy
Gene/Insert
  Gene/Insert name: Atg32 (alt name: ECM37)
  Species: Saccharomyces Cerevisiae
  Insert size (bp): 429
  Tag / fusion protein: 6xHis-TEV (N terminal on backbone)
  Cloning method: Ligation Independent Cloning
  Sequencing primers: 5′ T7 Promoter; 3′ T7 Reverse
Terms and licenses: Academic/Nonprofit Terms; Industry Terms: Not Available to Industry
How to cite: Atg32 [200-341] 1B was a gift from Michael Ragusa (Addgene plasmid # 190431 ; http://n2t.net/addgene:190431 ; RRID:Addgene_190431)
