[The description below was written by a language model from this plasmid's Addgene catalogue record and pLannotate feature annotations shown in this document.]
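Description:
Atg32 [200-341] 1B is a bacterial expression plasmid for producing a fragment of the Saccharomyces cerevisiae mitophagy receptor Atg32 (also called ECM37), residues 200 to 341, in E. coli. It is built on the pET His6 TEV LIC cloning vector (1B), into which the roughly 430 bp insert was placed by ligation-independent cloning, giving a plasmid of about 5.8 kb. It replicates from a ColE1/pBR322-type origin accompanied by the rop gene and bom region, consistent with the low copy number listed in the record, and is selected with kanamycin through an aminoglycoside phosphotransferase gene. An f1 origin is also present, along with short remnants of the tetracycline resistance gene that are backbone relics rather than functional markers.

Expression is driven by a T7 promoter followed by a lac operator and the T7 gene 10 ribosome binding site, with a plasmid-borne lacI gene supplying repressor. Transcription therefore depends on a host providing T7 RNA polymerase and is inducible with IPTG; a T7 terminator closes the cassette. The open reading frame begins with an N-terminal 6xHis tag and a TEV protease site fused to the Atg32 fragment, allowing metal-affinity purification and subsequent removal of the tag. The annotation also detects partial His-tag and T7 gene 10-derived sequences downstream of the insert. These look like residual vector sequence, and the record lists only the N-terminal tag, so they are probably not part of the expressed protein. The associated work concerns a pseudo-receiver domain in Atg32 required for mitophagy, suggesting the plasmid is used to make recombinant protein for studying this region.
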