Features (pLannotate 1.2.2; 21 found; start..end, strand, type, name):
    197..785     +  rep_origin     ori: high-copy-number ColE1/pMB1/pBR322/pUC origin of replication
    971..1110    -  misc_feature   bom: basis of mobility region from pBR322
   1212..1403    -  CDS            rop: Rop protein, which maintains plasmids at low copy number; rop
   1420..1800    +  CDS            YPB1_ECOLX: Protein predicted: Swiss-Prot protein existence level 4. From Escherichia coli.
   1872..2163    -  CDS            TcR (fragment): tetracycline efflux protein; tet; confers resistance to tetracycline
   2178..2199    -  protein_bind   CAP binding site: CAP binding activates transcription in the presence of cAMP. E. coli catabolite activator protein
   2212..3294    -  CDS            lacI: lac repressor; lacI; The lac repressor binds to the lac operator to inhibit transcription in E. coli. This inhibition can be relieved by adding lactose or isopropyl-β-D-thiogalactopyranoside (IPTG).
   3295..3372    -  promoter       lacI promoter: lacI
   3380..3659    -  CDS            TcR (fragment): tetracycline efflux protein; tet; confers resistance to tetracycline
   3681..3699    +  promoter       T7 promoter: promoter for bacteriophage T7 RNA polymerase
   3700..3724    +  protein_bind   lac operator: The lac repressor binds to the lac operator to inhibit transcription in E. coli. This inhibition can be relieved by adding lactose or isopropyl-β-D-thiogalactopyranoside (IPTG). lac repressor encoded by lacI
   3739..3761    +  RBS            RBS: efficient ribosome binding site from bacteriophage T7 gene 10 (Olins and Rangwala, 1989)
   3780..3797    +  CDS            6xHis: 6xHis affinity tag
   3798..3814    +  CDS            TEV site (fragment): tobacco etch virus (TEV) protease recognition and cleavage site
   3816..4250    +  CDS            ATG32 (fragment): ATG32_YEAST - Also known as ECM17. Experimental evidence at protein level: Swiss-Prot protein existence level 1. Mitophagy-specific receptor that recruits the autophagic machinery to mitochondria and regulates selective degradation of mitochondria. Mitophagy contributes to regulate mitochondrial quantity and quality by eliminating the mitochondria to a basal level to fulfill cellular energy requirements and preventing excess ROS production. Recruits ATG11 to the surface of mitochondria. Promotes also autophagy- dependent peroxisome degradation. From Saccharomyces cerevisiae (strain ATCC 204508
   4320..4337    +  CDS            9xHis (fragment): 9xHis affinity tag
   4347..4396    +  CDS            SET1 (fragment): solubility-enhancement tag derived from T7 phage gene 10B
   4404..4451    +  terminator     T7 terminator: transcription terminator for bacteriophage T7 RNA polymerase
   4488..4916    +  rep_origin     f1 ori (sequence partly withheld): f1 bacteriophage origin of replication; arrow indicates direction of (+) strand synthesis
   4970..5027    +  promoter       AmpR promoter (fragment): bla
   5036..75      -  CDS            KanR (across the origin): aminoglycoside phosphotransferase; aph(3')-Ia; confers resistance to kanamycin in bacteria or G418 (Geneticin®) in eukaryotes
>Addgene plasmid #190431 | Atg32 [200-341] 1B | addgene full sequence | sequence record 401352 | Addgene NGS Result
CCCATATAAATCAGCATCCATGTTGGAATTTAATCGCGGCCTAGAGCAAGACGTTTCCCGTTGAATATGG
CTCATAACACCCCTTGTATTACTGTTTATGTAAGCAGACAGTTTTATTGTTCATGACCAAAATCCCTTAA
CGTGAGTTTTCGTTCCACTGAGCGTCAGACCCCGTAGAAAAGATCAAAGGATCTTCTTGAGATCCTTTTT
TTCTGCGCGTAATCTGCTGCTTGCAAACAAAAAAACCACCGCTACCAGCGGTGGTTTGTTTGCCGGATCA
AGAGCTACCAACTCTTTTTCCGAAGGTAACTGGCTTCAGCAGAGCGCAGATACCAAATACTGTCCTTCTA
GTGTAGCCGTAGTTAGGCCACCACTTCAAGAACTCTGTAGCACCGCCTACATACCTCGCTCTGCTAATCC
TGTTACCAGTGGCTGCTGCCAGTGGCGATAAGTCGTGTCTTACCGGGTTGGACTCAAGACGATAGTTACC
GGATAAGGCGCAGCGGTCGGGCTGAACGGGGGGTTCGTGCACACAGCCCAGCTTGGAGCGAACGACCTAC
ACCGAACTGAGATACCTACAGCGTGAGCTATGAGAAAGCGCCACGCTTCCCGAAGGGAGAAAGGCGGACA
GGTATCCGGTAAGCGGCAGGGTCGGAACAGGAGAGCGCACGAGGGAGCTTCCAGGGGGAAACGCCTGGTA
TCTTTATAGTCCTGTCGGGTTTCGCCACCTCTGACTTGAGCGTCGATTTTTGTGATGCTCGTCAGGGGGG
CGGAGCCTATGGAAAAACGCCAGCAACGCGGCCTTTTTACGGTTCCTGGCCTTTTGCTGGCCTTTTGCTC
ACATGTTCTTTCCTGCGTTATCCCCTGATTCTGTGGATAACCGTATTACCGCCTTTGAGTGAGCTGATAC
CGCTCGCCGCAGCCGAACGACCGAGCGCAGCGAGTCAGTGAGCGAGGAAGCGGAAGAGCGCCTGATGCGG
TATTTTCTCCTTACGCATCTGTGCGGTATTTCACACCGCAATGGTGCACTCTCAGTACAATCTGCTCTGA
TGCCGCATAGTTAAGCCAGTATACACTCCGCTATCGCTACGTGACTGGGTCATGGCTGCGCCCCGACACC
CGCCAACACCCGCTGACGCGCCCTGACGGGCTTGTCTGCTCCCGGCATCCGCTTACAGACAAGCTGTGAC
CGTCTCCGGGAGCTGCATGTGTCAGAGGTTTTCACCGTCATCACCGAAACGCGCGAGGCAGCTGCGGTAA
AGCTCATCAGCGTGGTCGTGAAGCGATTCACAGATGTCTGCCTGTTCATCCGCGTCCAGCTCGTTGAGTT
TCTCCAGAAGCGTTAATGTCTGGCTTCTGATAAAGCGGGCCATGTTAAGGGCGGTTTTTTCCTGTTTGGT
CACTGATGCCTCCGTGTAAGGGGGATTTCTGTTCATGGGGGTAATGATACCGATGAAACGAGAGAGGATG
CTCACGATACGGGTTACTGATGATGAACATGCCCGGTTACTGGAACGTTGTGAGGGTAAACAACTGGCGG
TATGGATGCGGCGGGACCAGAGAAAAATCACTCAGGGTCAATGCCAGCGCTTCGTTAATACAGATGTAGG
TGTTCCACAGGGTAGCCAGCAGCATCCTGCGATGCAGATCCGGAACATAATGGTGCAGGGCGCTGACTTC
CGCGTTTCCAGACTTTACGAAACACGGAAACCGAAGACCATTCATGTTGTTGCTCAGGTCGCAGACGTTT
TGCAGCAGCAGTCGCTTCACGTTCGCTCGCGTATCGGTGATTCATTCTGCTAACCAGTAAGGCAACCCCG
CCAGCCTAGCCGGGTCCTCAACGACAGGAGCACGATCATGCGCACCCGTGGGGCCGCCATGCCGGCGATA
ATGGCCTGCTTCTCGCCGAAACGTTTGGTGGCGGGACCAGTGACGAAGGCTTGAGCGAGGGCGTGCAAGA
TTCCGAATACCGCAAGCGACAGGCCGATCATCGTCGCGCTCCAGCGAAAGCGGTCCTCGCCGAAAATGAC
CCAGAGCGCTGCCGGCACCTGTCCTACGAGTTGCATGATAAAGAAGACAGTCATAAGTGCGGCGACGATA
GTCATGCCCCGCGCCCACCGGAAGGAGCTGACTGGGTTGAAGGCTCTCAAGGGCATCGGTCGAGATCCCG
GTGCCTAATGAGTGAGCTAACTTACATTAATTGCGTTGCGCTCACTGCCCGCTTTCCAGTCGGGAAACCT
GTCGTGCCAGCTGCATTAATGAATCGGCCAACGCGCGGGGAGAGGCGGTTTGCGTATTGGGCGCCAGGGT
GGTTTTTCTTTTCACCAGTGAGACGGGCAACAGCTGATTGCCCTTCACCGCCTGGCCCTGAGAGAGTTGC
AGCAAGCGGTCCACGCTGGTTTGCCCCAGCAGGCGAAAATCCTGTTTGATGGTGGTTAACGGCGGGATAT
AACATGAGCTGTCTTCGGTATCGTCGTATCCCACTACCGAGATATCCGCACCAACGCGCAGCCCGGACTC
GGTAATGGCGCGCATTGCGCCCAGCGCCATCTGATCGTTGGCAACCAGCATCGCAGTGGGAACGATACCC
TCATTCAGCATTTGCATGGTTTGTTGAAAACCGGACATGGCACTCCAGTCGCCTTCCCGTTCCGCTATCG
GCTGAATTTGATTGCGAGTGAGATATTTATGCCAGCCAGCCAGACGCAGACGCGCCGAGACAGAACTTAA
TGGGCCCGCTAACAGCGCGATTTGCTGGTGACCCAATGCGACCAGATGCTCCACGCCCAGTCGCGTACCG
TCTTCATGGGAGAAAATAATACTGTTGATGGGTGTCTGGTCAGAGACATCAAGAAATAACGCCGGAACAT
TAGTGCAGGCAGCTTCCACAGCAATGGCATCCTGGTCATCCAGCGGATAGTTAATGATCAGCCCACTGAC
GCGTTGCGCGAGAAGATTGTGCACCGCCGCTTTACAGGCTTCGACGCCGCTTCGTTCTACCATCGACACC
ACCACGCTGGCACCCAGTTGATCGGCGCGAGATTTAATCGCCGCGACAATTTGCGACGGCGCGTGCAGGG
CCAGACTGGAGGTGGCAACGCCAATCAGCAACGACTGTTTGCCCGCCAGTTGTTGTGCCACGCGGTTGGG
AATGTAATTCAGCTCCGCCATCGCCGCTTCCACTTTTTCCCGCGTTTTCGCAGAAACGTGGCTGGCCTGG
TTCACCACGCGGGAAACGGTCTGATAAGAGACACCGGCATACTCTGCGACATCGTATAACGTTACTGGTT
TCACATTCACCACCCTGAATTGACTCTCTTCCGGGCGCTATCATGCCATACCGCGAAAGGTTTTGCGCCA
TTCGATGGTGTCCGGGATCTCGACGCTCTCCCTTATGCGACTCCTGCATTAGGAAGCAGCCCAGTAGTAG
GTTGAGGCCGTTGAGCACCGCCGCCGCAAGGAATGGTGCATGCAAGGAGATGGCGCCCAACAGTCCCCCG
GCCACGGGGCCTGCCACCATACCCACGCCGAAACAAGCGCTCATGAGCCCGAAGTGGCGAGCCCGATCTT
CCCCATCGGTGATGTCGGCGATATAGGCGCCAGCAACCGCACCTGTGGCGCCGGTGATGCCGGCCACGAT
GCGTCCGGCGTAGAGGATCGAGATCTCGATCCCGCGAAATTAATACGACTCACTATAGGGGAATTGTGAG
CGGATAACAATTCCCCTCTAGAAATAATTTTGTTTAACTTTAAGAAGGAGATATACCATGGGTTCTTCTC
ACCATCACCATCACCATGAAAACCTGTACTTCCAATCCAATGCAACCAACAGCTTTGTGATGCCGAAACT
GAGCCTGACCCAAAAGAACCCGGTTTTCCGTCTGCTGATCCTGGGTCGTACCGGCAGCAGCTTTTACCAA
AGCATTCCGAAGGAGTATCAGAGCCTGTTCGAACTGCCGAAATACCACGACAGCGCGACCTTCCCGCAAT
ATACCGGTATCGTGATCATTTTTCAGGAGCTGCGTGAAATGGTGAGCCTGCTGAACCGTATTGTTCAGTA
CAGCCAAGGCAAGCCGGTTATCCCGATTTGCCAGCCGGGCCAAGTTATCCAGGTGAAGAACGTTCTGAAA
AGCTTCCTGCGTAACAAGCTGGTGAAACTGCTGTTTCCGCCGGTGGTTGTGACCAACAAACGTGACCTGA
AGAAGATGTTCCAACGCCTGCAAGACCTGAGCCTGGAGTATGGTGAAGATTAATAACATTGGAAGTGGAT
AACGGATCCGAATTCGAGCGCCGTCGACAAGCTTGCGGCCGCACTCGAGCACCACCACCACCACCACTGA
GATCCGGCTGCTAACAAAGCCCGAAAGGAAGCTGAGTTGGCTGCTGCCACCGCTGAGCAATAACTAGCAT
AACCCCTTGGGGCCTCTAAACGGGTCTTGAGGGGTTTTTTGCTGAAAGGAGGAACTATATCCGGATTGGC
GAATGGG
[124 nt withheld, positions 4488-4611]
C
[91 nt withheld, positions 4613-4703]
A
[49 nt withheld, positions 4705-4753]
CCTTTGACGTTGGAGTCCACGTTCTTT
[37 nt withheld, positions 4781-4817]
ACCCTATCTCGGTCTATTCTTTTGATTTATAAGGGATTTTGCCGATTTCGGCCTATTGGTTAAAAAATGA
GCTGATTTAACAAAAATTTAACGCGAATTTTAACAAACTAGTAACGTTTACAATTTCAGGTGGCACTTTT
CGGGGAAATGTGCGCGGAACCCCTATTTGTTTATTTTTCTAAATACATTCAAATATGTATCCGCTCATGA
ATTAATTCTTAGAAAAACTCATCGAGCATCAAATGAAACTGCAATTTATTCATATCAGGATTATCAATAC
CATATTTTTGAAAAAGCCGTTTCTGTAATGAAGGAGAAAACTCACCGAGGCAGTTCCATAGGATGGCAAG
ATCCTGGTATCGGTCTGCGATTCCGACTCGTCCAACATCAATACAACCTATTAATTTCCCCTCGTCAAAA
ATAAGGTTATCAAGTGAGAAATCACCATGAGTGACGACTGAATCCGGTGAGAATGGCAAAAGTTTATGCA
TTTCTTTCCAGACTTGTTCAACAGGCCAGCCATTACGCTCGTCATCAAAATCACTCGCATCAACCAAACC
GTTATTCATTCGTGATTGCGCCTGAGCGAGACGAAATACGCGATCGCTGTTAAAAGGACAATTACAAACA
GGAATCGAATGCAACCGGCGCAGGAACACTGCCAGCGCATCAACAATGTTTTCACCTGAATCAGGATATT
CTTCTAATACCTGGAATGCTGTTTTCCCGGGGATCGCAGTGGTGAGTAACCATGCATCATCAGGAGTACG
GATAAAATGCTTGATGGTCGGAAGAGGCATAAATTCCGTCAGCCAGTTTAGTCTGACCATCTCATCTGTA
ACATCATTGGCAACGCTACCTTTGCCATGTTTCAGAAACAACTCTGGCGCATCGGGCTTCCCATACAATC
GATAGATTGTCGCACCTGATTGCCCGACATTATCGCGAGCCCATTTATA
